>Addgene plasmid #139756 | TBXTA-c019 | addgene full sequence | sequence record 296514 | Addgene NGS Result
TAATACGACTCACTATAGGGGAATTGTGAGCGGATAACAATTCCCCTCTAGAAATAATTTTGTTTAACTT
TAAGAAGGAGATATACATATGTGCAGCAGCCATCATCATCATCATCACGGCAGCGGCAGCGGCTCTGACC
AGGAGGCAAAACCTTCAACTGAGGACTTGGGGGATAAGAAGGAAGGTGAATATATTAAACTCAAAGTCAT
TGGACAGGATAGCAGTGAGATTCACTTCAAAGTGAAAATGACAACACATCTCAAGAAACTCAAAGAATCA
TACTGTCAAAGACAGGGTGTTCCAATGAATTCACTCAGGTTTCTCTTTGAGGGTCAGAGAATTGCTGATA
ATCATACTCCAAAAGAACTGGGAATGGAGGAAGAAGATGTGATTGAAGTTTACCAGGAGCAAACGGGAGG
TGGAGAACTGCGTGTGGGTCTGGAAGAAAGCGAACTGTGGCTGCGCTTTAAAGAGCTGACCAACGAAATG
ATCGTGACCAAAAACGGCCGCCGCATGTTTCCTGTGCTGAAAGTTAACGTGAGCGGCCTGGACCCGAACG
CCATGTACAGCTTCCTGCTGGATTTCGTTGCCGCAGATAACCACCGCTGGAAGTATGTGAACGGCGAATG
GGTGCCGGGTGGCAAACCGGAACCGCAGGCACCTAGCTGCGTGTATATCCACCCGGATAGCCCTAACTTC
GGTGCCCATTGGATGAAAGCCCCGGTGAGCTTCAGCAAGGTGAAGCTGACCAACAAACTGAACGGCGGCG
GCCAAATCATGCTGAACAGCTTACATAAATATGAACCTCGCATCCACATTGTGCGTGTGGGCGGCCCGCA
ACGTATGATCACCAGCCATTGCTTCCCGGAGACACAGTTCATTGCCGTTACCGCCTACCAGAACGAGGAA
ATTACCGCACTGAAAATTAAATACAACCCTTTTGCATGAAGCGGTGGCGGTCTGAACGACATCTTCGAGG
CTCAGAAAATCGAATGGCACGAACACCACCACCACCACCACTGAGATCCGGCTGCTAACAAAGCCCGAAA
GGAAGCTGAGTTGGCTGCTGCCACCGCTGAGCAATAACTAGCATAACCCCTTGGGGCCTCTAAACGGGTC
TTGAGGGGTTTTTTGCTGAAAGGAGGAACTATATCCGGATTGGCGAATGGG
[124 nt withheld, positions 1172-1295]
C
[91 nt withheld, positions 1297-1387]
A
[49 nt withheld, positions 1389-1437]
CCTTTGACGTTGGAGTCCACGTTCTTT
[37 nt withheld, positions 1465-1501]
ACCCTATCTCGGTCTATTCTTTTGATTTATAAGGGATTTTGCCGATTTCGGCCTATTGGTTAAAAAATGA
GCTGATTTAACAAAAATTTAACGCGAATTTTAACAAAATATTAACGCTTACAATTTAGGTGGCACTTTTC
GGGGAAATGTGCGCGGAACCCCTATTTGTTTATTTTTCTAAATACATTCAAATATGTATCCGCTCATGAA
TTAATTCTTAGAAAAACTCATCGAGCATCAAATGAAACTGCAATTTATTCATATCAGGATTATCAATACC
ATATTTTTGAAAAAGCCGTTTCTGTAATGAAGGAGAAAACTCACCGAGGCAGTTCCATAGGATGGCAAGA
TCCTGGTATCGGTCTGCGATTCCGACTCGTCCAACATCAATACAACCTATTAATTTCCCCTCGTCAAAAA
TAAGGTTATCAAGTGAGAAATCACCATGAGTGACGACTGAATCCGGTGAGAATGGCAAAAGTTTATGCAT
TTCTTTCCAGACTTGTTCAACAGGCCAGCCATTACGCTCGTCATCAAAATCACTCGCATCAACCAAACCG
TTATTCATTCGTGATTGCGCCTGAGCGAGACGAAATACGCGATCGCTGTTAAAAGGACAATTACAAACAG
GAATCGAATGCAACCGGCGCAGGAACACTGCCAGCGCATCAACAATATTTTCACCTGAATCAGGATATTC
TTCTAATACCTGGAATGCTGTTTTCCCGGGGATCGCAGTGGTGAGTAACCATGCATCATCAGGAGTACGG
ATAAAATGCTTGATGGTCGGAAGAGGCATAAATTCCGTCAGCCAGTTTAGTCTGACCATCTCATCTGTAA
CATCATTGGCAACGCTACCTTTGCCATGTTTCAGAAACAACTCTGGCGCATCGGGCTTCCCATACAATCG
ATAGATTGTCGCACCTGATTGCCCGACATTATCGCGAGCCCATTTATACCCATATAAATCAGCATCCATG
TTGGAATTTAATCGCGGCCTAGAGCAAGACGTTTCCCGTTGAATATGGCTCATAACACCCCTTGTATTAC
TGTTTATGTAAGCAGACAGTTTTATTGTTCATGACCAAAATCCCTTAACGTGAGTTTTCGTTCCACTGAG
CGTCAGACCCCGTAGAAAAGATCAAAGGATCTTCTTGAGATCCTTTTTTTCTGCGCGTAATCTGCTGCTT
GCAAACAAAAAAACCACCGCTACCAGCGGTGGTTTGTTTGCCGGATCAAGAGCTACCAACTCTTTTTCCG
AAGGTAACTGGCTTCAGCAGAGCGCAGATACCAAATACTGTCCTTCTAGTGTAGCCGTAGTTAGGCCACC
ACTTCAAGAACTCTGTAGCACCGCCTACATACCTCGCTCTGCTAATCCTGTTACCAGTGGCTGCTGCCAG
TGGCGATAAGTCGTGTCTTACCGGGTTGGACTCAAGACGATAGTTACCGGATAAGGCGCAGCGGTCGGGC
TGAACGGGGGGTTCGTGCACACAGCCCAGCTTGGAGCGAACGACCTACACCGAACTGAGATACCTACAGC
GTGAGCTATGAGAAAGCGCCACGCTTCCCGAAGGGAGAAAGGCGGACAGGTATCCGGTAAGCGGCAGGGT
CGGAACAGGAGAGCGCACGAGGGAGCTTCCAGGGGGAAACGCCTGGTATCTTTATAGTCCTGTCGGGTTT
CGCCACCTCTGACTTGAGCGTCGATTTTTGTGATGCTCGTCAGGGGGGCGGAGCCTATGGAAAAACGCCA
GCAACGCGGCCTTTTTACGGTTCCTGGCCTTTTGCTGGCCTTTTGCTCACATGTTCTTTCCTGCGTTATC
CCCTGATTCTGTGGATAACCGTATTACCGCCTTTGAGTGAGCTGATACCGCTCGCCGCAGCCGAACGACC
GAGCGCAGCGAGTCAGTGAGCGAGGAAGCGGAAGAGCGCCTGATGCGGTATTTTCTCCTTACGCATCTGT
GCGGTATTTCACACCGCAATGGTGCACTCTCAGTACAATCTGCTCTGATGCCGCATAGTTAAGCCAGTAT
ACACTCCGCTATCGCTACGTGACTGGGTCATGGCTGCGCCCCGACACCCGCCAACACCCGCTGACGCGCC
CTGACGGGCTTGTCTGCTCCCGGCATCCGCTTACAGACAAGCTGTGACCGTCTCCGGGAGCTGCATGTGT
CAGAGGTTTTCACCGTCATCACCGAAACGCGCGAGGCAGCTGCGGTAAAGCTCATCAGCGTGGTCGTGAA
GCGATTCACAGATGTCTGCCTGTTCATCCGCGTCCAGCTCGTTGAGTTTCTCCAGAAGCGTTAATGTCTG
GCTTCTGATAAAGCGGGCCATGTTAAGGGCGGTTTTTTCCTGTTTGGTCACTGATGCCTCCGTGTAAGGG
GGATTTCTGTTCATGGGGGTAATGATACCGATGAAACGAGAGAGGATGCTCACGATACGGGTTACTGATG
ATGAACATGCCCGGTTACTGGAACGTTGTGAGGGTAAACAACTGGCGGTATGGATGCGGCGGGACCAGAG
AAAAATCACTCAGGGTCAATGCCAGCGCTTCGTTAATACAGATGTAGGTGTTCCACAGGGTAGCCAGCAG
CATCCTGCGATGCAGATCCGGAACATAATGGTGCAGGGCGCTGACTTCCGCGTTTCCAGACTTTACGAAA
CACGGAAACCGAAGACCATTCATGTTGTTGCTCAGGTCGCAGACGTTTTGCAGCAGCAGTCGCTTCACGT
TCGCTCGCGTATCGGTGATTCATTCTGCTAACCAGTAAGGCAACCCCGCCAGCCTAGCCGGGTCCTCAAC
GACAGGAGCACGATCATGCGCACCCGTGGGGCCGCCATGCCGGCGATAATGGCCTGCTTCTCGCCGAAAC
GTTTGGTGGCGGGACCAGTGACGAAGGCTTGAGCGAGGGCGTGCAAGATTCCGAATACCGCAAGCGACAG
GCCGATCATCGTCGCGCTCCAGCGAAAGCGGTCCTCGCCGAAAATGACCCAGAGCGCTGCCGGCACCTGT
CCTACGAGTTGCATGATAAAGAAGACAGTCATAAGTGCGGCGACGATAGTCATGCCCCGCGCCCACCGGA
AGGAGCTGACTGGGTTGAAGGCTCTCAAGGGCATCGGTCGAGATCCCGGTGCCTAATGAGTGAGCTAACT
TACATTAATTGCGTTGCGCTCACTGCCCGCTTTCCAGTCGGGAAACCTGTCGTGCCAGCTGCATTAATGA
ATCGGCCAACGCGCGGGGAGAGGCGGTTTGCGTATTGGGCGCCAGGGTGGTTTTTCTTTTCACCAGTGAG
ACGGGCAACAGCTGATTGCCCTTCACCGCCTGGCCCTGAGAGAGTTGCAGCAAGCGGTCCACGCTGGTTT
GCCCCAGCAGGCGAAAATCCTGTTTGATGGTGGTTAACGGCGGGATATAACATGAGCTGTCTTCGGTATC
GTCGTATCCCACTACCGAGATATCCGCACCAACGCGCAGCCCGGACTCGGTAATGGCGCGCATTGCGCCC
AGCGCCATCTGATCGTTGGCAACCAGCATCGCAGTGGGAACGATGCCCTCATTCAGCATTTGCATGGTTT
GTTGAAAACCGGACATGGCACTCCAGTCGCCTTCCCGTTCCGCTATCGGCTGAATTTGATTGCGAGTGAG
ATATTTATGCCAGCCAGCCAGACGCAGACGCGCCGAGACAGAACTTAATGGGCCCGCTAACAGCGCGATT
TGCTGGTGACCCAATGCGACCAGATGCTCCACGCCCAGTCGCGTACCGTCTTCATGGGAGAAAATAATAC
TGTTGATGGGTGTCTGGTCAGAGACATCAAGAAATAACGCCGGAACATTAGTGCAGGCAGCTTCCACAGC
AATGGCATCCTGGTCATCCAGCGGATAGTTAATGATCAGCCCACTGACGCGTTGCGCGAGAAGATTGTGC
ACCGCCGCTTTACAGGCTTCGACGCCGCTTCGTTCTACCATCGACACCACCACGCTGGCACCCAGTTGAT
CGGCGCGAGATTTAATCGCCGCGACAATTTGCGACGGCGCGTGCAGGGCCAGACTGGAGGTGGCAACGCC
AATCAGCAACGACTGTTTGCCCGCCAGTTGTTGTGCCACGCGGTTGGGAATGTAATTCAGCTCCGCCATC
GCCGCTTCCACTTTTTCCCGCGTTTTCGCAGAAACGTGGCTGGCCTGGTTCACCACGCGGGAAACGGTCT
GATAAGAGACACCGGCATACTCTGCGACATCGTATAACGTTACTGGTTTCACATTCACCACCCTGAATTG
ACTCTCTTCCGGGCGCTATCATGCCATACCGCGAAAGGTTTTGCGCCATTCGATGGTGTCCGGGATCTCG
ACGCTCTCCCTTATGCGACTCCTGCATTAGGAAGCAGCCCAGTAGTAGGTTGAGGCCGTTGAGCACCGCC
GCCGCAAGGAATGGTGCATGCAAGGAGATGGCGCCCAACAGTCCCCCGGCCACGGGGCCTGCCACCATAC
CCACGCCGAAACAAGCGCTCATGAGCCCGAAGTGGCGAGCCCGATCTTCCCCATCGGTGATGTCGGCGAT
ATAGGCGCCAGCAACCGCACCTGTGGCGCCGGTGATGCCGGCCACGATGCGTCCGGCGTAGAGGATCGAG
ATCTCGATCCCGCGAAAT
Features (pLannotate 1.2.2; 22 found; start..end, strand, type, name):
      1..19      +  promoter       T7 promoter: promoter for bacteriophage T7 RNA polymerase
     20..44      +  protein_bind   lac operator: The lac repressor binds to the lac operator to inhibit transcription in E. coli. This inhibition can be relieved by adding lactose or isopropyl-β-D-thiogalactopyranoside (IPTG). lac repressor encoded by lacI
     59..81      +  RBS            RBS: efficient ribosome binding site from bacteriophage T7 gene 10 (Olins and Rangwala, 1989)
    101..117     +  CDS            capTEV™ (fragment): composite tag for in vivo biotinylation, TEV protease cleavage, and 6xHis tagging
    134..421     +  CDS            SUMO1: SUMO1_HUMAN - Also known as SMT3C, SMT3H3, UBL1. Experimental evidence at protein level: Swiss-Prot protein existence level 1. Ubiquitin-like protein that can be covalently attached to proteins as a monomer or a lysine-linked polymer. Covalent attachment via an isopeptide bond to its substrates requires prior activation by the E1 complex SAE1-SAE2 and linkage to the E2 enzyme UBE2I, and can be promoted by E3 ligases such as PIAS1-4, RANBP2 or CBX4. This post- translational modification on lysine residues of proteins plays a crucial role in a number of cellular processes such as nuclear transpo
    425..946     +  CDS            TBXT (fragment): TBXT_HUMAN - Also known as T. Experimental evidence at protein level: Swiss-Prot protein existence level 1. Involved in the transcriptional regulation of genes required for mesoderm formation and differentiation. Binds to a palindromic site (called T site) and activates gene transcription when bound to such a site. From Homo sapiens (Human).
    962..1003    +  CDS            AviTag™ (fragment): peptide tag that allows for enzymatic biotinylation
   1004..1021    +  CDS            9xHis (fragment): 9xHis affinity tag
   1031..1080    +  CDS            SET1 (fragment): solubility-enhancement tag derived from T7 phage gene 10B
   1088..1135    +  terminator     T7 terminator: transcription terminator for bacteriophage T7 RNA polymerase
   1172..1600    +  rep_origin     f1 ori (sequence partly withheld): f1 bacteriophage origin of replication; arrow indicates direction of (+) strand synthesis
   1653..1710    +  promoter       AmpR promoter (fragment): bla
   1719..2534    -  CDS            KanR: aminoglycoside phosphotransferase; aph(3')-Ia; confers resistance to kanamycin in bacteria or G418 (Geneticin®) in eukaryotes
   2656..3244    +  rep_origin     ori: high-copy-number ColE1/pMB1/pBR322/pUC origin of replication
   3430..3569    -  misc_feature   bom: basis of mobility region from pBR322
   3671..3862    -  CDS            rop: Rop protein, which maintains plasmids at low copy number; rop
   3879..4259    +  CDS            YPB1_ECOLX: Protein predicted: Swiss-Prot protein existence level 4. From Escherichia coli.
   4331..4622    -  CDS            TcR (fragment): tetracycline efflux protein; tet; confers resistance to tetracycline
   4637..4658    -  protein_bind   CAP binding site: CAP binding activates transcription in the presence of cAMP. E. coli catabolite activator protein
   4671..5753    -  CDS            lacI: lac repressor; lacI; The lac repressor binds to the lac operator to inhibit transcription in E. coli. This inhibition can be relieved by adding lactose or isopropyl-β-D-thiogalactopyranoside (IPTG).
   5754..5831    -  promoter       lacI promoter: lacI
   5839..6118    -  CDS            TcR (fragment): tetracycline efflux protein; tet; confers resistance to tetracycline
