[The description below was written by a language model from this plasmid's Addgene catalogue record and pLannotate feature annotations shown in this document.]
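Description:
TBXTA-c019 is a bacterial expression plasmid built on the pSUMO-LIC backbone, a pET-style vector, and carries the DNA-binding (T-box) domain of human TBXT, also known as Brachyury. The insert covers only residues E41 to A214 of the wild-type protein, was codon-optimized for E. coli, and was introduced by ligation-independent cloning. Expression is driven by a T7 promoter followed by a lac operator and the phage T7 gene 10 ribosome binding site, and transcription ends at a T7 terminator. The plasmid also encodes lacI under its own promoter, so the cassette is repressed until induced with IPTG in a host that supplies T7 RNA polymerase.

The open reading frame begins with a short His-tag segment (annotated as a fragment of a composite tag) followed by a sequence matched to human SUMO1, then the TBXT fragment, consistent with the recorded N-terminal His6-SUMO fusion. This arrangement provides metal-affinity purification, and SUMO fusions are commonly used to aid solubility and to allow tag removal by a SUMO-specific protease. The annotation also detects AviTag, polyhistidine and T7 gene 10-derived fragments downstream of the insert; the record does not state whether these are in frame with the product or lie beyond a stop codon as backbone remnants.

Selection is by kanamycin resistance, and replication uses a ColE1/pMB1-type origin with the bom and rop elements from pBR322. The catalogue lists the plasmid as high copy, although rop normally moderates copy number. An f1 origin and nonfunctional tetracycline-resistance fragments are also present. The stated purpose is recombinant protein production.
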