Addgene plasmid #139756: TBXTA-c019
Purpose: For protein expression
Depositing lab: Opher Gileadi. Depositing organization: University of Oxford.
Backbone
  Vector backbone: pSUMO-LIC
  Backbone manufacturer: SGC
  Backbone size w/o insert (bp): 5610
  Vector type: Bacterial Expression
Growth in bacteria
  Bacterial resistance: Kanamycin, 50 μg/mL
  Growth temperature: 37°C
  Growth strain: DH5alpha
  Copy number: High Copy
Gene/Insert
  Gene/Insert name: TBXT, DNA-binding domain, WT (alt name: Brachyury)
  Species: H. sapiens (human)
  Insert size (bp): 563
  Mutation: Contains only amino acids E41-A214
  Entrez Gene: TBXT (a.k.a. SAVA, T, TFT)
  Promoter: T7
  Tag / fusion protein: His6-SUMO (N terminal on backbone)
  Cloning method: Ligation Independent Cloning
  Sequencing primers: 5′ T7F; 3′ T7R
Terms and licenses: Academic/Nonprofit Terms; Industry Terms: Not Available to Industry
Depositor comments: E41-A214 : Codon-optimized for E. coli expression
How to cite: TBXTA-c019 was a gift from Opher Gileadi (Addgene plasmid # 139756 ; http://n2t.net/addgene:139756 ; RRID:Addgene_139756)
