>Addgene plasmid #139756 | TBXTA-c019 | depositor partial sequence | sequence record 270481 | Expressed ORF
ATGTGCAGCAGCCATCATCATCATCATCACGGCAGCGGCAGCGGCTCTGACCAGGAGGCAAAACCTTCAA
CTGAGGACTTGGGGGATAAGAAGGAAGGTGAATATATTAAACTCAAAGTCATTGGACAGGATAGCAGTGA
GATTCACTTCAAAGTGAAAATGACAACACATCTCAAGAAACTCAAAGAATCATACTGTCAAAGACAGGGT
GTTCCAATGAATTCACTCAGGTTTCTCTTTGAGGGTCAGAGAATTGCTGATAATCATACTCCAAAAGAAC
TGGGAATGGAGGAAGAAGATGTGATTGAAGTTTACCAGGAGCAAACGGGAGGTGGAGAACTGCGTGTGGG
TCTGGAAGAAAGCGAACTGTGGCTGCGCTTTAAAGAGCTGACCAACGAAATGATCGTGACCAAAAACGGC
CGCCGCATGTTTCCTGTGCTGAAAGTTAACGTGAGCGGCCTGGACCCGAACGCCATGTACAGCTTCCTGC
TGGATTTCGTTGCCGCAGATAACCACCGCTGGAAGTATGTGAACGGCGAATGGGTGCCGGGTGGCAAACC
GGAACCGCAGGCACCTAGCTGCGTGTATATCCACCCGGATAGCCCTAACTTCGGTGCCCATTGGATGAAA
GCCCCGGTGAGCTTCAGCAAGGTGAAGCTGACCAACAAACTGAACGGCGGCGGCCAAATCATGCTGAACA
GCTTACATAAATATGAACCTCGCATCCACATTGTGCGTGTGGGCGGCCCGCAACGTATGATCACCAGCCA
TTGCTTCCCGGAGACACAGTTCATTGCCGTTACCGCCTACCAGAACGAGGAAATTACCGCACTGAAAATT
AAATACAACCCTTTTGCATGAAGCGGTGGCGGTCTGAACGACATCTTCGAGGCTCAGAAAATCGAATGGC
ACGAACACCACCACCACCACCACTGA
